Addgene plasmid #158765: pEF NS34a-msGFP-'S-mito
Purpose: Expression of self-cleaving membrane targeting peptide containing the OMP25 C-terminal targeting sequence, the P6P4 NS5A/5B cleavage site, msGFP and the NS3/4A protease.
Depositing lab: Edwin Chapman. Publication: Acute disruption of the synaptic vesicle membrane protein synaptotagmin 1 using knockoff in mouse hippocampal neurons. Vevea JD, Chapman ER. Elife. 2020 Jun 9;9. pii: 56469. doi: 10.7554/eLife.56469. PubMed 32515733.
Backbone
  Vector backbone: pEF-GFP (#11154)
  Vector type: Mammalian Expression
Growth in bacteria
  Bacterial resistance: Ampicillin, 100 μg/mL
  Growth temperature: 37°C
  Growth strain: DH5alpha
  Copy number: High Copy
Gene/Insert
  Gene/Insert name: NS3/4a protease and msGFP
  Species: Hepatitis C virus
  Mutation: Flexible linkers between the protease and msGFP and msGFP and the cleavage site
  Cloning method: Ligation Independent Cloning
Terms and licenses: Academic/Nonprofit Terms; Industry Terms: Not Available to Industry
Depositor comments: In-fusion cloning was used for constuction of this plasmid
How to cite: pEF NS34a-msGFP-'S-mito was a gift from Edwin Chapman (Addgene plasmid # 158765 ; http://n2t.net/addgene:158765 ; RRID:Addgene_158765)
