[The description below was written by a language model from this plasmid's Addgene catalogue record and pLannotate feature annotations shown in this document.]
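Description:
pEF NS34a-msGFP-'S-mito is a 5,865 nt mammalian expression plasmid built on the pEF-GFP backbone. It is propagated in E. coli from a high-copy ColE1/pUC-type origin under ampicillin selection (AmpR with its bla promoter). No mammalian selection marker is annotated. The backbone does carry an SV40 origin of replication, which can support episomal amplification in cells expressing large T antigen, along with remnants of lac regulatory sequences, an SV40 poly(A) signal and a short CMV enhancer fragment.

The payload is a single fusion open reading frame driven by the strong constitutive human EF-1α promoter and terminated by a rabbit β-globin polyadenylation signal; the short "HBB" hit just upstream of it is most likely part of that β-globin 3' region rather than a coding part of the insert. In order, the fusion encodes the hepatitis C virus NS3/4A protease (annotated as a fragment of the genotype 1a H77 polyprotein; the automated polymerase description reflects the polyprotein entry, not this segment), a flexible linker, monomeric superfolder GFP (matched to msGFP2), a second flexible linker, the P6P4 NS5A/5B protease cleavage site, and the C-terminal tail-anchor of rat OMP25 (Synj2bp), which targets proteins to the outer mitochondrial membrane. The cleavage site itself is not annotated, but would fall in the gap between msGFP and the OMP25 fragment.

The design yields a self-cleaving, membrane-targeted reporter: the protease can cut its own NS5A/5B site, severing the protease-GFP portion from the mitochondrial anchor. GFP localisation therefore gives a visual readout of cleavage. The associated publication describes a "knockoff" approach for acutely disrupting membrane proteins such as synaptotagmin 1 in mouse hippocampal neurons, though the record does not say how cleavage is controlled.
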