Features (pLannotate 1.2.2; 19 found; start..end, strand, type, name):
      1..1182    +  promoter       EF-1α promoter: strong constitutive promoter for human elongation factor EF-1α
   1184..1214    +  misc_feature   MCS (fragment): multiple cloning site
   1274..1849    +  CDS            POLG_HCV77 (fragment): Experimental evidence at protein level: Swiss-Prot protein existence level 1. [RNA-directed RNA polymerase]: RNA-dependent RNA polymerase that performs primer-template recognition and RNA synthesis during viral replication. From Hepatitis C virus genotype 1a (isolate H77) (HCV).
   1892..2581    +  CDS            msGFP2: photostable monomeric superfolder GFP (Valbuena et al., 2020)
   2660..2764    +  CDS            Synj2bp (fragment): SYJ2B_RAT - Also known as Omp25. Experimental evidence at protein level: Swiss-Prot protein existence level 1. Regulates endocytosis of activin type 2 receptor kinases through the Ral/RALBP1-dependent pathway and may be involved in suppression of activin-induced signal transduction. From Rattus norvegicus (Rat).
   2774..2845    +  CDS            HBB (fragment): HBB_PONPY - Experimental evidence at transcript level: Swiss-Prot protein existence level 2. Involved in oxygen transport from the lung to the various peripheral tissues. From Pongo pygmaeus (Bornean orangutan).
   2916..2971    +  polyA_signal   β-globin poly(A) signal: rabbit β-globin polyadenylation signal (Gil and Proudfoot, 1987)
   3356..3372    -  protein_bind   lac operator: The lac repressor binds to the lac operator to inhibit transcription in E. coli. This inhibition can be relieved by adding lactose or isopropyl-β-D-thiogalactopyranoside (IPTG). lac repressor encoded by lacI
   3380..3410    -  promoter       lac promoter: promoter for the E. coli lac operon
   3425..3446    -  protein_bind   CAP binding site: CAP binding activates transcription in the presence of cAMP. E. coli catabolite activator protein
   3459..3498    -  CDS            lacI (fragment): lac repressor; lacI; The lac repressor binds to the lac operator to inhibit transcription in E. coli. This inhibition can be relieved by adding lactose or isopropyl-β-D-thiogalactopyranoside (IPTG).
   3505..3527    +  promoter       SV40 promoter (fragment): SV40 enhancer and early promoter
   3551..3686    +  rep_origin     SV40 ori: SV40 origin of replication
   3706..3840    +  polyA_signal   SV40 poly(A) signal: SV40 polyadenylation signal
   3842..3896    -  CDS            lacI (fragment): lac repressor; lacI; The lac repressor binds to the lac operator to inhibit transcription in E. coli. This inhibition can be relieved by adding lactose or isopropyl-β-D-thiogalactopyranoside (IPTG).
   4079..4667    -  rep_origin     ori: high-copy-number ColE1/pMB1/pBR322/pUC origin of replication
   4838..5698    -  CDS            AmpR: β-lactamase; bla; confers resistance to ampicillin, carbenicillin, and related antibiotics
   5699..5803    -  promoter       AmpR promoter: bla
   5834..5852    +  enhancer       CMV enhancer (fragment): human cytomegalovirus immediate early enhancer
>Addgene plasmid #158765 | pEF NS34a-msGFP-'S-mito | addgene full sequence | sequence record 313128 | Addgene NGS Result
GCTCCGGTGCCCGTCAGTGGGCAGAGCGCACATCGCCCACAGTCCCCGAGAAGTTGGGGGGAGGGGTCGG
CAATTGAACCGGTGCCTAGAGAAGGTGGCGCGGGGTAAACTGGGAAAGTGATGTCGTGTACTGGCTCCGC
CTTTTTCCCGAGGGTGGGGGAGAACCGTATATAAGTGCAGTAGTCGCCGTGAACGTTCTTTTTCGCAACG
GGTTTGCCGCCAGAACACAGGTAAGTGCCGTGTGTGGTTCCCGCGGGCCTGGCCTCTTTACGGGTTATGG
CCCTTGCGTGCCTTGAATTACTTCCACGCCCCTGGCTGCAGTACGTGATTCTTGATCCCGAGCTTCGGGT
TGGAAGTGGGTGGGAGAGTTCGAGGCCTTGCGCTTAAGGAGCCCCTTCGCCTCGTGCTTGAGTTGAGGCC
TGGCCTGGGCGCTGGGGCCGCCGCGTGCGAATCTGGTGGCACCTTCGCGCCTGTCTCGCTGCTTTCGATA
AGTCTCTAGCCATTTAAAATTTTTGATGACCTGCTGCGACGCTTTTTTTCTGGCAAGATAGTCTTGTAAA
TGCGGGCCAAGATCTGCACACTGGTATTTCGGTTTTTGGGGCCGCGGGCGGCGACGGGGCCCGTGCGTCC
CAGCGCACATGTTCGGCGAGGCGGGGCCTGCGAGCGCGGCCACCGAGAATCGGACGGGGGTAGTCTCAAG
CTGGCCGGCCTGCTCTGGTGCCTGGCCTCGCGCCGCCGTGTATCGCCCCGCCCTGGGCGGCAAGGCTGGC
CCGGTCGGCACCAGTTGCGTGAGCGGAAAGATGGCCGCTTCCCGGCCCTGCTGCAGGGAGCTCAAAATGG
AGGACGCGGCGCTCGGGAGAGCGGGCGGGTGAGTCACCCACACAAAGGAAAAGGGCCTTTCCGTCCTCAG
CCGTCGCTTCATGTGACTCCACGGAGTACCGGGCGCCGTCCAGGCACCTCGATTAGTTCTCGAGCTTTTG
GAGTACGTCGTCTTTAGGTTGGGGGGAGGGGTTTTATGCGATGGAGTTTCCCCACACTGAGTGGGTGGAG
ACTGAAGTTAGGCCAGCTTGGCACTTGATGTAATTCTCCTTGGAATTTGCCCTTTTTGAGTTTGGATCTT
GGTTCATTCTCAAGCCTCAGACAGTGGTTCAAAGTTTTTTTCTTCCATTTCAGGTGTCGTGAGGAATTCT
GCAGTCGACGGTACCGCGGGCCCGCCACCATGGGCTGCGTGGTGATCGTGGGCAGGATCGTGCTGAGCGG
CAGCGGCACCAGCGCGCCCATCACGGCGTACGCCCAGCAGACGAGAGGCCTCCTAGGGTGTATAATCACC
AGCCTGACTGGCCGGGACAAAAACCAAGTGGAGGGTGAGGTCCAGATCGTGTCAACTGCTACCCAAACCT
TCCTGGCAACGTGCATCAATGGGGTATGCTGGACAGTCTACCACGGGGCCGGAACGAGGACCATCGCATC
ACCCAAGGGTCCTGTCATCCAGATGTATACCAATGTGGACCAAGACCTTGTGGGCTGGCCCGCTCCTCAA
GGTTCCCGCTCATTGACACCCTGTACCTGCGGCTCCTCGGACCTTTACCTGGTCACGAGGCACGCCGATG
TCATTCCCGTGCGCCGGCGAGGTGATAGCAGGGGTAGCCTGCTTTCGCCCCGGCCCATTTCCTACTTGAA
AGGCTCCTCGGGGGGTCCGCTGTTGTGCCCCGCGGGACACGCCGTGGGCCTATTCAGGGCCGCGGTGTGC
ACCCGTGGAGTGGCTAAAGCGGTGGACTTTATCCCTGTGGAGAACCTAGAGACAACCATGAGATCCCCGG
TGTTCACGGACAACTCCTCTCCACCAGCAGGGTCAGGTTCTTCGGGCAGTTCGGGGTCCAGCGGATCTAG
TATGGATAGCACTGAGAGCCTGTTCACCGGGGTGGTGCCCATCCTGGTCGAGCTGGACGGCGACGTAAAC
GGCCACAAGTTCAGCGTGCGCGGCGAGGGCGAGGGCGATGCCACCAACGGCAAGCTGACCCTGAAGTTCA
TCTGCACCACCGGCAAGCTGCCCGTGCCCTGGCCCACCCTCGTGACCACCCTGACCTACGGCGTGCAGTG
CTTCAGCCGCTACCCCGACCACATGAAGCAGCACGACTTCTTCAAGTCCGCCATGCCCGAAGGCTACGTC
CAGGAGCGCACCATCACCTTCAAGGACGACGGCACCTACAAGACCCGCGCCGAGGTGAAGTTCGAGGGCG
ACACCCTGGTGAACCGCATCGAGCTGAAGGGCATCGACTTCAAGGAGGACGGCAACATCCTGGGGCACAA
GCTGGAGTACAACTTCAACAGCCACAACGTCTATATCACCGCCGACAAGCAGAAGAACGGCATCAAGGCC
AACTTCAAGATCCGCCACAACGTGGAGGACGGCAGCGTGCAGCTCGCCGACCACTACCAGCAGAACACCC
CCATCGGCGACGGCCCCGTGCTGCTGCCCGACAACCACTACCTGAGCACCCAGTCCAAGCTGAGCAAAGA
CCCCAACGAGAAGCGCGATCACATGGTCCTGCTGGAGTTCGTGACCGCCGCCGGGATCACTCACGGCGGA
TCCGGAAGTTCGGGGTCCAGCGGTTCTTCAGGCAGTTCCGAGGATGTGGTCTGCTGTTCAATGTCCTACG
GCAGTGGATCTAAGCGCGGAGTTCCTGTAGCTGTGGTGCTGCTGCCAGTGTTTGCCCTTACCCTGGTAGC
AGTTTGGGCCTTCGTGAGATACCGAAAGCAGCTCTGAGGCCGCACTCCTCAGGTGCAGGCTGCCTATCAG
AAGGTGGTGGCTGGTGTGGCCAATGCCCTGGCTCACAAATACCACTGAGATCTTTTTCCCTCTGCCAAAA
ATTATGGGGACATCATGAAGCCCCTTGAGCATCTGACTTCTGGCTAATAAAGGAAATTTATTTTCATTGC
AATAGTGTGTTGGAATTTTTTGTGTCTCTCACTCGGAAGGACATATGGGAGGGCAAATCATTTAAAACAT
CAGAATGAGTATTTGGTTTAGAGTTTGGCAACATATGCCCATATGCTGGCTGCCATGAACAAAGGTTGGC
TATAAAGAGGTCATCAGTATATGAAACAGCCCCCTGCTGTCCATTCCTTATTCCATAGAAAAGCCTTGAC
TTGAGGTTAGATTTTTTTTATATTTTGTTTTGTGTTATTTTTTTCTTTAACATCCCTAAAATTTTCCTTA
CATGTTTTACTAGCCAGATTTTTCCTCCTCTCCTGACTACTCCCAGTCATAGCTGTCCCTCTTCTCTTAT
GGAGATCCCTCGACCTGCAGCCCAAGCTTGGCGTAATCATGGTCATAGCTGTTTCCTGTGTGAAATTGTT
ATCCGCTCACAATTCCACACAACATACGAGCCGGAAGCATAAAGTGTAAAGCCTGGGGTGCCTAATGAGT
GAGCTAACTCACATTAATTGCGTTGCGCTCACTGCCCGCTTTCCAGTCGGGAAACCTGTCGTGCCAGCGG
ATCCGCATCTCAATTAGTCAGCAACCATAGTCCCGCCCCTAACTCCGCCCATCCCGCCCCTAACTCCGCC
CAGTTCCGCCCATTCTCCGCCCCATGGCTGACTAATTTTTTTTATTTATGCAGAGGCCGAGGCCGCCTCG
GCCTCTGAGCTATTCCAGAAGTAGTGAGGAGGCTTTTTTGGAGGCCTAGGCTTTTGCAAAAAGCTAACTT
GTTTATTGCAGCTTATAATGGTTACAAATAAAGCAATAGCATCACAAATTTCACAAATAAAGCATTTTTT
TCACTGCATTCTAGTTGTGGTTTGTCCAAACTCATCAATGTATCTTATCATGTCTGGATCCGCTGCATTA
ATGAATCGGCCAACGCGCGGGGAGAGGCGGTTTGCGTATTGGGCGCTCTTCCGCTTCCTCGCTCACTGAC
TCGCTGCGCTCGGTCGTTCGGCTGCGGCGAGCGGTATCAGCTCACTCAAAGGCGGTAATACGGTTATCCA
CAGAATCAGGGGATAACGCAGGAAAGAACATGTGAGCAAAAGGCCAGCAAAAGGCCAGGAACCGTAAAAA
GGCCGCGTTGCTGGCGTTTTTCCATAGGCTCCGCCCCCCTGACGAGCATCACAAAAATCGACGCTCAAGT
CAGAGGTGGCGAAACCCGACAGGACTATAAAGATACCAGGCGTTTCCCCCTGGAAGCTCCCTCGTGCGCT
CTCCTGTTCCGACCCTGCCGCTTACCGGATACCTGTCCGCCTTTCTCCCTTCGGGAAGCGTGGCGCTTTC
TCATAGCTCACGCTGTAGGTATCTCAGTTCGGTGTAGGTCGTTCGCTCCAAGCTGGGCTGTGTGCACGAA
CCCCCCGTTCAGCCCGACCGCTGCGCCTTATCCGGTAACTATCGTCTTGAGTCCAACCCGGTAAGACACG
ACTTATCGCCACTGGCAGCAGCCACTGGTAACAGGATTAGCAGAGCGAGGTATGTAGGCGGTGCTACAGA
GTTCTTGAAGTGGTGGCCTAACTACGGCTACACTAGAAGAACAGTATTTGGTATCTGCGCTCTGCTGAAG
CCAGTTACCTTCGGAAAAAGAGTTGGTAGCTCTTGATCCGGCAAACAAACCACCGCTGGTAGCGGTGGTT
TTTTTGTTTGCAAGCAGCAGATTACGCGCAGAAAAAAAGGATCTCAAGAAGATCCTTTGATCTTTTCTAC
GGGGTCTGACGCTCAGTGGAACGAAAACTCACGTTAAGGGATTTTGGTCATGAGATTATCAAAAAGGATC
TTCACCTAGATCCTTTTAAATTAAAAATGAAGTTTTAAATCAATCTAAAGTATATATGAGTAAACTTGGT
CTGACAGTTACCAATGCTTAATCAGTGAGGCACCTATCTCAGCGATCTGTCTATTTCGTTCATCCATAGT
TGCCTGACTCCCCGTCGTGTAGATAACTACGATACGGGAGGGCTTACCATCTGGCCCCAGTGCTGCAATG
ATACCGCGAGACCCACGCTCACCGGCTCCAGATTTATCAGCAATAAACCAGCCAGCCGGAAGGGCCGAGC
GCAGAAGTGGTCCTGCAACTTTATCCGCCTCCATCCAGTCTATTAATTGTTGCCGGGAAGCTAGAGTAAG
TAGTTCGCCAGTTAATAGTTTGCGCAACGTTGTTGCCATTGCTACAGGCATCGTGGTGTCACGCTCGTCG
TTTGGTATGGCTTCATTCAGCTCCGGTTCCCAACGATCAAGGCGAGTTACATGATCCCCCATGTTGTGCA
AAAAAGCGGTTAGCTCCTTCGGTCCTCCGATCGTTGTCAGAAGTAAGTTGGCCGCAGTGTTATCACTCAT
GGTTATGGCAGCACTGCATAATTCTCTTACTGTCATGCCATCCGTAAGATGCTTTTCTGTGACTGGTGAG
TACTCAACCAAGTCATTCTGAGAATAGTGTATGCGGCGACCGAGTTGCTCTTGCCCGGCGTCAATACGGG
ATAATACCGCGCCACATAGCAGAACTTTAAAAGTGCTCATCATTGGAAAACGTTCTTCGGGGCGAAAACT
CTCAAGGATCTTACCGCTGTTGAGATCCAGTTCGATGTAACCCACTCGTGCACCCAACTGATCTTCAGCA
TCTTTTACTTTCACCAGCGTTTCTGGGTGAGCAAAAACAGGAAGGCAAAATGCCGCAAAAAAGGGAATAA
GGGCGACACGGAAATGTTGAATACTCATACTCTTCCTTTTTCAATATTATTGAAGCATTTATCAGGGTTA
TTGTCTCATGAGCGGATACATATTTGAATGTATTTAGAAAAATAAACAAATAGGGGTTCCGCGCACATTT
CCCCGAAAAGTGCCACCTGGGTCGACATTGATTATTGACTAGATCATCGCGTGAG
